>Addgene plasmid #196148 | pEPYCdKN0001 | addgene full sequence | sequence record 386861 | Addgene NGS Result
CGAGATCTCGATCCCGCGAAATTAATACGACTCACTATAGGGGAATTGTGAGCGGATAACAATTCCCCTC
TAGAAATAATTTTGTTTAACTTTAAGAAGGAGATATACCATGAAACACCACCACCACCACCACCACCACC
ACGGTGGTCTCGAATCAACAAGTTTGTACAAAAAAGCAGGCTTCATGAATTCGACATCGACACATTTTGT
GCCACCGAGAAGAGTTGGTATATACGAACCTGTCCATCAATTCGGTATGTGGGGGGAGAGTTTCAAAAGC
AATATTAGCAATGGGACTATGAACACACCAAACCACATAATAATACCGAATAATCAGAAACTAGACAACA
ACGTGTCAGAGGATACTTCCCATGGAACAGCAGGAACTCCTCACATGTTCGATCAAGAAGCTTCAACGTC
TAGACATCCCGATAAGATACAAAGACGGCTTGCTCAAAACCGCGAGGCTGCTAGGAAAAGTCGCTTGCGC
AAGAAGGCTTATGTTCAGCAACTGGAAACAAGCAGGTTGAAGCTAATTCAATTAGAGCAAGAACTCGATC
GTGCTAGACAACAGGGATTCTATGTAGGAAACGGAATAGATACTAATTCTCTCGGTTTTTCGGAAACCAT
GAATCCAGGGATTGCTGCATTTGAAATGGAATATGGACATTGGGTTGAAGAACAGAACAGACAGATATGT
GAACTAAGAACAGTTTTACACGGACACATTAACGATATCGAGCTTCGTTCGCTAGTCGAAAACGCCATGA
AACATTACTTTGAGCTTTTCCGGATGAAATCGTCTGCTGCCAAAGCCGATGTCTTCTTCGTCATGTCAGG
GATGTGGAGAACTTCAGCAGAACGATTCTTCTTATGGATTGGCGGATTTCGACCCTCCGATCTTCTCAAG
GTTCTTTTGCCACATTTTGATGTCTTGACGGATCAACAACTTCTAGATGTATGCAATCTAAAACAATCGT
GTCAGCAAGCAGAAGACGCGTTGACTCAAGGTATGGAGAAGCTGCAACACACCCTTGCGGACTGCGTTGC
AGCGGGACAACTCGGTGAAGGAAGTTACATTCCTCAGGTGAATTCTGCTATGGATAGATTAGAAGCTTTG
GTCAGTTTCGTAAATCAGGCTGATCACTTGAGACATGAAACATTGCAACAAATGTATCGGATATTGACAA
CGCGACAAGCGGCTCGAGGATTATTAGCTCTTGGTGAGTATTTTCAACGGCTTAGAGCCTTGAGCTCAAG
TTGGGCAACTCGACATCGTGAACCAACGGGTTCGGTGAGCGGCTGGCGGCTGTTCAAGAAGATTAGCTGA
AACCCAGCTTTCTTGTACAAAGTGGTTGATTCGAGCACCACCACCACCACCACTGAGATCCGGCTGCTAA
CAAAGCCCGAAAGGAAGCTGAGTTGGCTGCTGCCACCGCTGAGCAATAACTAGCATAACCCCTTGGGGCC
TCTAAACGGGTCTTGAGGGGTTTTTTGCTGAAAGGAGGAACTATATCCGGATTGGCGAATGGG
[124 nt withheld, positions 1534-1657]
C
[91 nt withheld, positions 1659-1749]
A
[49 nt withheld, positions 1751-1799]
CCTTTGACGTTGGAGTCCACGTTCTTT
[37 nt withheld, positions 1827-1863]
ACCCTATCTCGGTCTATTCTTTTGATTTATAAGGGATTTTGCCGATTTCGGCCTATTGGTTAAAAAATGA
GCTGATTTAACAAAAATTTAACGCGAATTTTAACAAAATATTAACGCTTACAATTTAGGTGGCACTTTTC
GGGGAAATGTGCGCGGAACCCCTATTTGTTTATTTTTCTAAATACATTCAAATATGTATCCGCTCATGAA
TTAATTCTTAGAAAAACTCATCGAGCATCAAATGAAACTGCAATTTATTCATATCAGGATTATCAATACC
ATATTTTTGAAAAAGCCGTTTCTGTAATGAAGGAGAAAACTCACCGAGGCAGTTCCATAGGATGGCAAGA
TCCTGGTATCGGTCTGCGATTCCGACTCGTCCAACATCAATACAACCTATTAATTTCCCCTCGTCAAAAA
TAAGGTTATCAAGTGAGAAATCACCATGAGTGACGACTGAATCCGGTGAGAATGGCAAAAGTTTATGCAT
TTCTTTCCAGACTTGTTCAACAGGCCAGCCATTACGCTCGTCATCAAAATCACTCGCATCAACCAAACCG
TTATTCATTCGTGATTGCGCCTGAGCGAGACGAAATACGCGATCGCTGTTAAAAGGACAATTACAAACAG
GAATCGAATGCAACCGGCGCAGGAACACTGCCAGCGCATCAACAATATTTTCACCTGAATCAGGATATTC
TTCTAATACCTGGAATGCTGTTTTCCCGGGGATCGCAGTGGTGAGTAACCATGCATCATCAGGAGTACGG
ATAAAATGCTTGATGGTCGGAAGAGGCATAAATTCCGTCAGCCAGTTTAGTCTGACCATCTCATCTGTAA
CATCATTGGCAACGCTACCTTTGCCATGTTTCAGAAACAACTCTGGCGCATCGGGCTTCCCATACAATCG
ATAGATTGTCGCACCTGATTGCCCGACATTATCGCGAGCCCATTTATACCCATATAAATCAGCATCCATG
TTGGAATTTAATCGCGGCCTAGAGCAAGACGTTTCCCGTTGAATATGGCTCATAACACCCCTTGTATTAC
TGTTTATGTAAGCAGACAGTTTTATTGTTCATGACCAAAATCCCTTAACGTGAGTTTTCGTTCCACTGAG
CGTCAGACCCCGTAGAAAAGATCAAAGGATCTTCTTGAGATCCTTTTTTTCTGCGCGTAATCTGCTGCTT
GCAAACAAAAAAACCACCGCTACCAGCGGTGGTTTGTTTGCCGGATCAAGAGCTACCAACTCTTTTTCCG
AAGGTAACTGGCTTCAGCAGAGCGCAGATACCAAATACTGTCCTTCTAGTGTAGCCGTAGTTAGGCCACC
ACTTCAAGAACTCTGTAGCACCGCCTACATACCTCGCTCTGCTAATCCTGTTACCAGTGGCTGCTGCCAG
TGGCGATAAGTCGTGTCTTACCGGGTTGGACTCAAGACGATAGTTACCGGATAAGGCGCAGCGGTCGGGC
TGAACGGGGGGTTCGTGCACACAGCCCAGCTTGGAGCGAACGACCTACACCGAACTGAGATACCTACAGC
GTGAGCTATGAGAAAGCGCCACGCTTCCCGAAGGGAGAAAGGCGGACAGGTATCCGGTAAGCGGCAGGGT
CGGAACAGGAGAGCGCACGAGGGAGCTTCCAGGGGGAAACGCCTGGTATCTTTATAGTCCTGTCGGGTTT
CGCCACCTCTGACTTGAGCGTCGATTTTTGTGATGCTCGTCAGGGGGGCGGAGCCTATGGAAAAACGCCA
GCAACGCGGCCTTTTTACGGTTCCTGGCCTTTTGCTGGCCTTTTGCTCACATGTTCTTTCCTGCGTTATC
CCCTGATTCTGTGGATAACCGTATTACCGCCTTTGAGTGAGCTGATACCGCTCGCCGCAGCCGAACGACC
GAGCGCAGCGAGTCAGTGAGCGAGGAAGCGGAAGAGCGCCTGATGCGGTATTTTCTCCTTACGCATCTGT
GCGGTATTTCACACCGCAATGGTGCACTCTCAGTACAATCTGCTCTGATGCCGCATAGTTAAGCCAGTAT
ACACTCCGCTATCGCTACGTGACTGGGTCATGGCTGCGCCCCGACACCCGCCAACACCCGCTGACGCGCC
CTGACGGGCTTGTCTGCTCCCGGCATCCGCTTACAGACAAGCTGTGACCGTCTCCGGGAGCTGCATGTGT
CAGAGGTTTTCACCGTCATCACCGAAACGCGCGAGGCAGCTGCGGTAAAGCTCATCAGCGTGGTCGTGAA
GCGATTCACAGATGTCTGCCTGTTCATCCGCGTCCAGCTCGTTGAGTTTCTCCAGAAGCGTTAATGTCTG
GCTTCTGATAAAGCGGGCCATGTTAAGGGCGGTTTTTTCCTGTTTGGTCACTGATGCCTCCGTGTAAGGG
GGATTTCTGTTCATGGGGGTAATGATACCGATGAAACGAGAGAGGATGCTCACGATACGGGTTACTGATG
ATGAACATGCCCGGTTACTGGAACGTTGTGAGGGTAAACAACTGGCGGTATGGATGCGGCGGGACCAGAG
AAAAATCACTCAGGGTCAATGCCAGCGCTTCGTTAATACAGATGTAGGTGTTCCACAGGGTAGCCAGCAG
CATCCTGCGATGCAGATCCGGAACATAATGGTGCAGGGCGCTGACTTCCGCGTTTCCAGACTTTACGAAA
CACGGAAACCGAAGACCATTCATGTTGTTGCTCAGGTCGCAGACGTTTTGCAGCAGCAGTCGCTTCACGT
TCGCTCGCGTATCGGTGATTCATTCTGCTAACCAGTAAGGCAACCCCGCCAGCCTAGCCGGGTCCTCAAC
GACAGGAGCACGATCATGCGCACCCGTGGGGCCGCCATGCCGGCGATAATGGCCTGCTTCTCGCCGAAAC
GTTTGGTGGCGGGACCAGTGACGAAGGCTTGAGCGAGGGCGTGCAAGATTCCGAATACCGCAAGCGACAG
GCCGATCATCGTCGCGCTCCAGCGAAAGCGGTCCTCGCCGAAAATGACCCAGAGCGCTGCCGGCACCTGT
CCTACGAGTTGCATGATAAAGAAGACAGTCATAAGTGCGGCGACGATAGTCATGCCCCGCGCCCACCGGA
AGGAGCTGACTGGGTTGAAGGCTCTCAAGGGCATCGGTCGAGATCCCGGTGCCTAATGAGTGAGCTAACT
TACATTAATTGCGTTGCGCTCACTGCCCGCTTTCCAGTCGGGAAACCTGTCGTGCCAGCTGCATTAATGA
ATCGGCCAACGCGCGGGGAGAGGCGGTTTGCGTATTGGGCGCCAGGGTGGTTTTTCTTTTCACCAGTGAG
ACGGGCAACAGCTGATTGCCCTTCACCGCCTGGCCCTGAGAGAGTTGCAGCAAGCGGTCCACGCTGGTTT
GCCCCAGCAGGCGAAAATCCTGTTTGATGGTGGTTAACGGCGGGATATAACATGAGCTGTCTTCGGTATC
GTCGTATCCCACTACCGAGATATCCGCACCAACGCGCAGCCCGGACTCGGTAATGGCGCGCATTGCGCCC
AGCGCCATCTGATCGTTGGCAACCAGCATCGCAGTGGGAACGATGCCCTCATTCAGCATTTGCATGGTTT
GTTGAAAACCGGACATGGCACTCCAGTCGCCTTCCCGTTCCGCTATCGGCTGAATTTGATTGCGAGTGAG
ATATTTATGCCAGCCAGCCAGACGCAGACGCGCCGAGACAGAACTTAATGGGCCCGCTAACAGCGCGATT
TGCTGGTGACCCAATGCGACCAGATGCTCCACGCCCAGTCGCGTACCGTCTTCATGGGAGAAAATAATAC
TGTTGATGGGTGTCTGGTCAGAGACATCAAGAAATAACGCCGGAACATTAGTGCAGGCAGCTTCCACAGC
AATGGCATCCTGGTCATCCAGCGGATAGTTAATGATCAGCCCACTGACGCGTTGCGCGAGAAGATTGTGC
ACCGCCGCTTTACAGGCTTCGACGCCGCTTCGTTCTACCATCGACACCACCACGCTGGCACCCAGTTGAT
CGGCGCGAGATTTAATCGCCGCGACAATTTGCGACGGCGCGTGCAGGGCCAGACTGGAGGTGGCAACGCC
AATCAGCAACGACTGTTTGCCCGCCAGTTGTTGTGCCACGCGGTTGGGAATGTAATTCAGCTCCGCCATC
GCCGCTTCCACTTTTTCCCGCGTTTTCGCAGAAACGTGGCTGGCCTGGTTCACCACGCGGGAAACGGTCT
GATAAGAGACACCGGCATACTCTGCGACATCGTATAACGTTACTGGTTTCACATTCACCACCCTGAATTG
ACTCTCTTCCGGGCGCTATCATGCCATACCGCGAAAGGTTTTGCGCCATTCGATGGTGTCCGGGATCTCG
ACGCTCTCCCTTATGCGACTCCTGCATTAGGAAGCAGCCCAGTAGTAGGTTGAGGCCGTTGAGCACCGCC
GCCGCAAGGAATGGTGCATGCAAGGAGATGGCGCCCAACAGTCCCCCGGCCACGGGGCCTGCCACCATAC
CCACGCCGAAACAAGCGCTCATGAGCCCGAAGTGGCGAGCCCGATCTTCCCCATCGGTGATGTCGGCGAT
ATAGGCGCCAGCAACCGCACCTGTGGCGCCGGTGATGCCGGCCACGATGCGTCCGGCGTAGAGGAT
Features (pLannotate 1.2.2; 22 found; start..end, strand, type, name):
     23..41      +  promoter       T7 promoter: promoter for bacteriophage T7 RNA polymerase
     42..66      +  protein_bind   lac operator: The lac repressor binds to the lac operator to inhibit transcription in E. coli. This inhibition can be relieved by adding lactose or isopropyl-β-D-thiogalactopyranoside (IPTG). lac repressor encoded by lacI
     81..103     +  RBS            RBS: efficient ribosome binding site from bacteriophage T7 gene 10 (Olins and Rangwala, 1989)
    116..142     +  CDS            9xHis: 9xHis affinity tag
    158..182     +  protein_bind   attB1: mutant version of attB; recombination site for the Gateway® BP reaction BP Clonase™
    185..1288    +  CDS            TGA1: TGA1_ARATH - Also known as BZIP47. Experimental evidence at protein level: Swiss-Prot protein existence level 1. Transcriptional activator that binds specifically to the DNA sequence 5'-TGACG-3'. Recognizes ocs elements like the as-1 motif of the cauliflower mosaic virus 35S promoter. Binding to the as-1-like cis elements mediate auxin- and salicylic acid-inducible transcription. May be involved in the induction of the systemic acquired resistance (SAR) via its interaction with NPR1. Could also bind to the Hex-motif (5'- TGACGTGG-3') another cis-acting element found in plant histone promoters.
   1332..1356    -  protein_bind   attB2: mutant version of attB; recombination site for the Gateway® BP reaction BP Clonase™
   1366..1383    +  CDS            9xHis (fragment): 9xHis affinity tag
   1393..1442    +  CDS            SET1 (fragment): solubility-enhancement tag derived from T7 phage gene 10B
   1450..1497    +  terminator     T7 terminator: transcription terminator for bacteriophage T7 RNA polymerase
   1534..1962    +  rep_origin     f1 ori (sequence partly withheld): f1 bacteriophage origin of replication; arrow indicates direction of (+) strand synthesis
   2015..2072    +  promoter       AmpR promoter (fragment): bla
   2081..2896    -  CDS            KanR: aminoglycoside phosphotransferase; aph(3')-Ia; confers resistance to kanamycin in bacteria or G418 (Geneticin®) in eukaryotes
   3018..3606    +  rep_origin     ori: high-copy-number ColE1/pMB1/pBR322/pUC origin of replication
   3792..3931    -  misc_feature   bom: basis of mobility region from pBR322
   4033..4224    -  CDS            rop: Rop protein, which maintains plasmids at low copy number; rop
   4241..4621    +  CDS            YPB1_ECOLX: Protein predicted: Swiss-Prot protein existence level 4. From Escherichia coli.
   4693..4984    -  CDS            TcR (fragment): tetracycline efflux protein; tet; confers resistance to tetracycline
   4999..5020    -  protein_bind   CAP binding site: CAP binding activates transcription in the presence of cAMP. E. coli catabolite activator protein
   5033..6115    -  CDS            lacI: lac repressor; lacI; The lac repressor binds to the lac operator to inhibit transcription in E. coli. This inhibition can be relieved by adding lactose or isopropyl-β-D-thiogalactopyranoside (IPTG).
   6116..6193    -  promoter       lacI promoter: lacI
   6201..1       -  CDS            TcR (fragment) (across the origin): tetracycline efflux protein; tet; confers resistance to tetracycline
