[The description below was written by a language model from this plasmid's Addgene catalogue record and pLannotate feature annotations shown in this document.]
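Description:
pEPYCdKN0001 is a 6.5 kb bacterial expression plasmid built on the Gateway-compatible pH9GW backbone, a pET-style vector for T7-driven protein production in E. coli. Although the catalogue calls it a "destination vector", the annotated sequence shows attB1 and attB2 sites flanking the insert. This indicates that it is the recombined expression clone rather than an empty destination vector carrying a selection cassette. It is maintained through a ColE1/pMB1-type origin and selected with kanamycin via aph(3')-Ia. The backbone also retains the pBR322 bom region and a rop gene, an f1 origin, and remnants of the tetracycline resistance gene. The record lists it as high copy, although rop is generally associated with reduced copy number.

The expression cassette consists of a T7 promoter with an adjacent lac operator and the T7 gene 10 ribosome binding site, followed by an N-terminal 9xHis affinity tag, attB1, the Arabidopsis thaliana TGA1 (bZIP47) coding sequence, attB2 and a T7 terminator. A plasmid-borne lacI gene supplies repressor, so expression is IPTG-inducible in hosts that provide T7 RNA polymerase. According to the insert name, TGA1 carries a C-terminal HiBiT peptide, the small fragment of a split luciferase. It is not annotated separately, but would fit in the short gap between the end of TGA1 and attB2. The short His and SET1 fragments annotated downstream of attB2 appear to be backbone remnants, and the record does not show whether they are translated.

TGA1 is a transcriptional activator that binds TGACG motifs such as the as-1 element of the CaMV 35S promoter. The associated publication uses tagged proteins of this kind in a split luciferase assay that measures transcription factor–DNA interactions to help tune plant promoters.
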