Addgene plasmid #196148: pEPYCdKN0001
Purpose: Gateway destination vector for protein expression of 9xHis_AtTGA1_HiBit
Depositing lab: Nicola Patron. Depositing organization: Earlham Institute. Publication: Tuning Plant Promoters Using a Simple Split Luciferase Method to Assess Transcription Factor-DNA Interactions. Cai YM, Witham S, Patron NJ. ACS Synth Biol. 2023 Nov 17;12(11):3482-3486. doi: 10.1021/acssynbio.3c00094. Epub 2023 Oct 19. PubMed 37856867.
Backbone
  Vector backbone: pH9GW
  Vector type: Bacterial Expression
Growth in bacteria
  Bacterial resistance: Kanamycin, 50 μg/mL
  Growth temperature: 37°C
  Growth strain: DH5alpha
  Copy number: High Copy
Gene/Insert
  Gene/Insert name: 9xHis_AtTGA1_HiBit
  Species: A. thaliana (mustard weed)
  Cloning method: Gateway Cloning
Terms and licenses: Academic/Nonprofit Terms; Industry Terms: Not Available to Industry
Depositor comments: Please visit https://doi.org/10.1101/2023.02.13.528283 for bioRxiv preprint.
How to cite: pEPYCdKN0001 was a gift from Nicola Patron (Addgene plasmid # 196148 ; http://n2t.net/addgene:196148 ; RRID:Addgene_196148)
